>Addgene plasmid #207352 | Lenti-CMV-PE2-IRES-ZeoR | addgene full sequence | sequence record 408413 | Addgene NGS Result
ACACAAGAGGAAACTGAGAGGGAAAGATGTTGAAGTAATTTTCCCACAATTACAGCATCCGTTAGTTACG
ACTCTATGATCTTCTGACACAAATTCCATTTACTCCTCACCCTATGACTCAGTCGAATATATCAAAGTTA
TGGACATTATGCTAAGTAACAAATTACCCTTTTATATAGTAAATACTGAGTAGATTGAGAGAAGAAATTG
TTTGCAAACCTGAATAGCTTCAAGAAGAAGAGAAGTGAGGATAAGAATAACAGTTGTCATTTAACAAGTT
TTAACAAGTAACTTGGTTAGAAAGGGATTCAAATGCATAAAGCAAGGGATAAATTTTTCTGGCAACAAGA
CTATACAATATAACCTTAAATATGACTTCAAATAATTGTTGGAACTTGATAAAACTAATTAAATATTATT
GAAGATTATCAATATTATAAATGTAATTTACTTTTAAAAAGGGAACATAGAAATGTGTATCATTAGAGTA
GAAAACAATCCTTATTATCACAATTTGTCAAAACAAGTTTGTTATTAACACAAGTAGAATACTGCATTCA
ATTAAGTTGACTGCAGATTTTGTGTTTTGTTAAAATTAGAAAGAGATAACAACAATTTGAATTATTGAAA
GTAACATGTAAATAGTTCTACATACGTTCTTTTGACATCTTGTTCAATCATTGATCGAAGTTCTTTATCT
TGGAAGAATTTGTTCCAAAGACTCTGAAATAAGGAAAACAATCTATTATATAGTCTCACACCTTTGTTTT
ACTTTTAGTGATTTCAATTTAATAATGTAAATGGTTAAAATTTATTCTTCTCTGAGATCATTTCACATTG
CAGATAGAAAACCTGAGACTGGGGTAATTTTTATTAAAATCTAATTTAATCTCAGAAACACATCTTTATT
CTAACATCAATTTTTCCAGTTTGATATTATCATATAAAGTCAGCCTTCCTCATCTGCAGGTTCCACAACA
AAAATCCAACCAACTGTGGATCAAAAATATTGGGAAAAAATTAAAAATAGCAATACAACAATAAAAAAAT
ACAAATCAGAAAAACAGCACAGTATAACAACTTTATTTAGCATTTACAATCTATTAGGTATTATAAGTAA
TCTAGCCAGATCCTCTACGCCGGACGCATCGTGGCCGGCATCACCGGCGCCACAGGTGCGGTTGCTGGCG
CCTATATCGCCGACATCACCGATGGGGAAGATCGGGCTCGCCACTTCGGGCTCATGAGCGCTTGTTTCGG
CGTGGGTATGGTGGCAGGCCCCGTGGCCGGGGGACTGTTGGGCGCCATCTCCTTGCATGCACCATTCCTT
GCGGCGGCGGTGCTCAACGGCCTCAACCTACTACTGGGCTGCTTCCTAATGCAGGAGTCGCATAAGGGAG
AGCGTCGAATGGTGCACTCTCAGTACAATCTGCTCTGATGCCGCATAGTTAAGCCAGCCCCGACACCCGC
CAACACCCGCTGACGCGCCCTGACGGGCTTGTCTGCTCCCGGCATCCGCTTACAGACAAGCTGTGACCGT
CTCCGGGAGCTGCATGTGTCAGAGGTTTTCACCGTCATCACCGAAACGCGCGAGACGAAAGGGCCTCGTG
ATACGCCTATTTTTATAGGTTAATGTCATGATAATAATGGTTTCTTAGACGTCAGGTGGCACTTTTCGGG
GAAATGTGCGCGGAACCCCTATTTGTTTATTTTTCTAAATACATTCAAATATGTATCCGCTCATGAGACA
ATAACCCTGATAAATGCTTCAATAATATTGAAAAAGGAAGAGTATGAGTATTCAACATTTCCGTGTCGCC
CTTATTCCCTTTTTTGCGGCATTTTGCCTTCCTGTTTTTGCTCACCCAGAAACGCTGGTGAAAGTAAAAG
ATGCTGAAGATCAGTTGGGTGCACGAGTGGGTTACATCGAACTGGATCTCAACAGCGGTAAGATCCTTGA
GAGTTTTCGCCCCGAAGAACGTTTTCCAATGATGAGCACTTTTAAAGTTCTGCTATGTGGCGCGGTATTA
TCCCGTATTGACGCCGGGCAAGAGCAACTCGGTCGCCGCATACACTATTCTCAGAATGACTTGGTTGAGT
ACTCACCAGTCACAGAAAAGCATCTTACGGATGGCATGACAGTAAGAGAATTATGCAGTGCTGCCATAAC
CATGAGTGATAACACTGCGGCCAACTTACTTCTGACAACGATCGGAGGACCGAAGGAGCTAACCGCTTTT
TTGCACAACATGGGGGATCATGTAACTCGCCTTGATCGTTGGGAACCGGAGCTGAATGAAGCCATACCAA
ACGACGAGCGTGACACCACGATGCCTGTAGCAATGGCAACAACGTTGCGCAAACTATTAACTGGCGAACT
ACTTACTCTAGCTTCCCGGCAACAATTAATAGACTGGATGGAGGCGGATAAAGTTGCAGGACCACTTCTG
CGCTCGGCCCTTCCGGCTGGCTGGTTTATTGCTGATAAATCTGGAGCCGGTGAGCGTGGGTCTCGCGGTA
TCATTGCAGCACTGGGGCCAGATGGTAAGCCCTCCCGTATCGTAGTTATCTACACGACGGGGAGTCAGGC
AACTATGGATGAACGAAATAGACAGATCGCTGAGATAGGTGCCTCACTGATTAAGCATTGGTAACTGTCA
GACCAAGTTTACTCATATATACTTTAGATTGATTTAAAACTTCATTTTTAATTTAAAAGGATCTAGGTGA
AGATCCTTTTTGATAATCTCATGACCAAAATCCCTTAACGTGAGTTTTCGTTCCACTGAGCGTCAGACCC
CGTAGAAAAGATCAAAGGATCTTCTTGAGATCCTTTTTTTCTGCGCGTAATCTGCTGCTTGCAAACAAAA
AAACCACCGCTACCAGCGGTGGTTTGTTTGCCGGATCAAGAGCTACCAACTCTTTTTCCGAAGGTAACTG
GCTTCAGCAGAGCGCAGATACCAAATACTGTTCTTCTAGTGTAGCCGTAGTTAGGCCACCACTTCAAGAA
CTCTGTAGCACCGCCTACATACCTCGCTCTGCTAATCCTGTTACCAGTGGCTGCTGCCAGTGGCGATAAG
TCGTGTCTTACCGGGTTGGACTCAAGACGATAGTTACCGGATAAGGCGCAGCGGTCGGGCTGAACGGGGG
GTTCGTGCACACAGCCCAGCTTGGAGCGAACGACCTACACCGAACTGAGATACCTACAGCGTGAGCTATG
AGAAAGCGCCACGCTTCCCGAAGGGAGAAAGGCGGACAGGTATCCGGTAAGCGGCAGGGTCGGAACAGGA
GAGCGCACGAGGGAGCTTCCAGGGGGAAACGCCTGGTATCTTTATAGTCCTGTCGGGTTTCGCCACCTCT
GACTTGAGCGTCGATTTTTGTGATGCTCGTCAGGGGGGCGGAGCCTATGGAAAAACGCCAGCAACGCGGC
CTTTTTACGGTTCCTGGCCTTTTGCTGGCCTTTTGCTCACATGTTCTTTCCTGCGTTATCCCCTGATTCT
GTGGATAACCGTATTACCGCCTTTGAGTGAGCTGATACCGCTCGCCGCAGCCGAACGACCGAGCGCAGCG
AGTCAGTGAGCGAGGAAGCGGAAGAGCGCCCAATACGCAAACCGCCTCTCCCCGCGCGTTGGCCGATTCA
TTAATGCAGCTGTGGAATGTGTGTCAGTTAGGGTGTGGAAAGTCCCCAGGCTCCCCAGCAGGCAGAAGTA
TGCAAAGCATGCATCTCAATTAGTCAGCAACCAGGTGTGGAAAGTCCCCAGGCTCCCCAGCAGGCAGAAG
TATGCAAAGCATGCATCTCAATTAGTCAGCAACCATAGTCCCGCCCCTAACTCCGCCCATCCCGCCCCTA
ACTCCGCCCAGTTCCGCCCATTCTCCGCCCCATGGCTGACTAATTTTTTTTATTTATGCAGAGGCCGAGG
CCGCCTCGGCCTCTGAGCTATTCCAGAAGTAGTGAGGAGGCTTTTTTGGAGGCCTAGGCTTTTGCAAAAA
GCTTGGACACAAGACAGGCTTGCGAGATATGTTTGAGAATACCACTTTATCCCGCGTCAGGGAGAGGCAG
TGCGTAAAAAGACGCGGACTCATGTGAAATACTGGTTTTTAGTGCGCCAGATCTCTATAATCTCGCGCAA
CCTATTTTCCCCTCGAACACTTTTTAAGCCGTAGATAAACAGGCTGGGACACTTCACATGAGCGAAAAAT
ACATCGTCACCTGGGACATGTTGCAGATCCATGCACGTAAACTCGCAAGCCGACTGATGCCTTCTGAACA
ATGGAAAGGCATTATTGCCGTAAGCCGTGGCGGTCTGTACCGGGTGCGTTACTGGCGCGTGAACTGGGTA
TTCGTCATGTCGATACCGTTTGTATTTCCAGCTACGATCACGACAACCAGCGCGAGCTTAAAGTGCTGAA
ACGCGCAGAAGGCGATGGCGAAGGCTTCATCGTTATTGATGACCTGGTGGATACCGGTGGTACTGCGGTT
GCGATTCGTGAAATGTATCCAAAAGCGCACTTTGTCACCATCTTCGCAAAACCGGCTGGTCGTCCGCTGG
TTGATGACTATGTTGTTGATATCCCGCAAGATACCTGGATTGAACAGCCGTGGGATATGGGCGTCGTATT
CGTCCCGCCAATCTCCGGTCGCTAATCTTTTCAACGCCTGGCACTGCCGGGCGTTGTTCTTTTTAACTTC
AGGCGGGTTACAATAGTTTCCAGTAAGTATTCTGGAGGCTGCATCCATGACACAGGCAAACCTGAGCGAA
ACCCTGTTCAAACCCCGCTTTAAACATCCTGAAACCTCGACGCTAGTCCGCCGCTTTAATCACGGCGCAC
AACCGCCTGTGCAGTCGGCCCTTGATGGTAAAACCATCCCTCACTGGTATCGCATGATTAACCGTCTGAT
GTGGATCTGGCGCGGCATTGACCCACGCGAAATCCTCGACGTCCAGGCACGTATTGTGATGAGCGATGCC
GAACGTACCGACGATGATTTATACGATACGGTGATTGGCTACCGTGGCGGCAACTGGATTTATGAGTGGG
CCCCGGATCTTTGTGAAGGAACCTTACTTCTGTGGTGTGACATAATTGGACAAACTACCTACAGAGATTT
AAAGCTCTAAGGTAAATATAAAATTTTTAAGTGTATAATGTGTTAAACTACTGATTCTAATTGTTTGTGT
ATTTTAGATTCCAACCTATGGAACTGATGAATGGGAGCAGTGGTGGAATGCCTTTAATGAGGAAAACCTG
TTTTGCTCAGAAGAAATGCCATCTAGTGATGATGAGGCTACTGCTGACTCTCAACATTCTACTCCTCCAA
AAAAGAAGAGAAAGGTAGAAGACCCCAAGGACTTTCCTTCAGAATTGCTAAGTTTTTTGAGTCATGCTGT
GTTTAGTAATAGAACTCTTGCTTGCTTTGCTATTTACACCACAAAGGAAAAAGCTGCACTGCTATACAAG
AAAATTATGGAAAAATATTCTGTAACCTTTATAAGTAGGCATAACAGTTATAATCATAACATACTGTTTT
TTCTTACTCCACACAGGCATAGAGTGTCTGCTATTAATAACTATGCTCAAAAATTGTGTACCTTTAGCTT
TTTAATTTGTAAAGGGGTTAATAAGGAATATTTGATGTATAGTGCCTTGACTAGAGATCATAATCAGCCA
TACCACATTTGTAGAGGTTTTACTTGCTTTAAAAAACCTCCCACACCTCCCCCTGAACCTGAAACATAAA
ATGAATGCAATTGTTGTTGTTAACTTGTTTATTGCAGCTTATAATGGTTACAAATAAAGCAATAGCATCA
CAAATTTCACAAATAAAGCATTTTTTTCACTGCATTCTAGTTGTGGTTTGTCCAAACTCATCAATGTATC
TTATCATGTCTGGATCAACTGGATAACTCAAGCTAACCAAAATCATCCCAAACTTCCCACCCCATACCCT
ATTACCACTGCCAATTACCTGTGGTTTCATTTACTCTAAACCTGTGATTCCTCTGAATTATTTTCATTTT
AAAGAAATTGTATTTGTTAAATATGTACTACAAACTTAGTAGTTGGAAGGGCTAATTCACTCCCAAAGAA
GACAAGATATCCTTGATCTGTGGATCTACCACACACAAGGCTACTTCCCTGATTAGCAGAACTACACACC
AGGGCCAGGGGTCAGATATCCACTGACCTTTGGATGGTGCTACAAGCTAGTACCAGTTGAGCCAGATAAG
GTAGAAGAGGCCAATAAAGGAGAGAACACCAGCTTGTTACACCCTGTGAGCCTGCATGGGATGGATGACC
CGGAGAGAGAAGTGTTAGAGTGGAGGTTTGACAGCCGCCTAGCATTTCATCACGTGGCCCGAGAGCTGCA
TCCGGAGTACTTCAAGAACTGCTGATATCGAGCTTGCTACAAGGGACTTTCCGCTGGGGACTTTCCAGGG
AGGCGTGGCCTGGGCGGGACTGGGGAGTGGCGAGCCCTCAGATCCTGCATATAAGCAGCTGCTTTTTGCC
TGTACTGGGTCTCTCTGGTTAGACCAGATCTGAGCCTGGGAGCTCTCTGGCTAACTAGGGAACCCACTGC
TTAAGCCTCAATAAAGCTTGCCTTGAGTGCTTCAAGTAGTGTGTGCCCGTCTGTTGTGTGACTCTGGTAA
CTAGAGATCCCTCAGACCCTTTTAGTCAGTGTGGAAAATCTCTAGCAGTGGCGCCCGAACAGGGACTTGA
AAGCGAAAGGGAAACCAGAGGAGCTCTCTCGACGCAGGACTCGGCTTGCTGAAGCGCGCACGGCAAGAGG
CGAGGGGCGGCGACTGGTGAGTACGCCAAAAATTTTGACTAGCGGAGGCTAGAAGGAGAGAGATGGGTGC
GAGAGCGTCAGTATTAAGCGGGGGAGAATTAGATCGCGATGGGAAAAAATTCGGTTAAGGCCAGGGGGAA
AGAAAAAATATAAATTAAAACATATAGTATGGGCAAGCAGGGAGCTAGAACGATTCGCAGTTAATCCTGG
CCTGTTAGAAACATCAGAAGGCTGTAGACAAATACTGGGACAGCTACAACCATCCCTTCAGACAGGATCA
GAAGAACTTAGATCATTATATAATACAGTAGCAACCCTCTATTGTGTGCATCAAAGGATAGAGATAAAAG
ACACCAAGGAAGCTTTAGACAAGATAGAGGAAGAGCAAAACAAAAGTAAGACCACCGCACAGCAAGCGGC
CGCTGATCTTCAGACCTGGAGGAGGAGATATGAGGGACAATTGGAGAAGTGAATTATATAAATATAAAGT
AGTAAAAATTGAACCATTAGGAGTAGCACCCACCAAGGCAAAGAGAAGAGTGGTGCAGAGAGAAAAAAGA
GCAGTGGGAATAGGAGCTTTGTTCCTTGGGTTCTTGGGAGCAGCAGGAAGCACTATGGGCGCAGCGTCAA
TGACGCTGACGGTACAGGCCAGACAATTATTGTCTGGTATAGTGCAGCAGCAGAACAATTTGCTGAGGGC
TATTGAGGCGCAACAGCATCTGTTGCAACTCACAGTCTGGGGCATCAAGCAGCTCCAGGCAAGAATCCTG
GCTGTGGAAAGATACCTAAAGGATCAACAGCTCCTGGGGATTTGGGGTTGCTCTGGAAAACTCATTTGCA
CCACTGCTGTGCCTTGGAATGCTAGTTGGAGTAATAAATCTCTGGAACAGATTTGGAATCACACGACCTG
GATGGAGTGGGACAGAGAAATTAACAATTACACAAGCTTAATACACTCCTTAATTGAAGAATCGCAAAAC
CAGCAAGAAAAGAATGAACAAGAATTATTGGAATTAGATAAATGGGCAAGTTTGTGGAATTGGTTTAACA
TAACAAATTGGCTGTGGTATATAAAATTATTCATAATGATAGTAGGAGGCTTGGTAGGTTTAAGAATAGT
TTTTGCTGTACTTTCTATAGTGAATAGAGTTAGGCAGGGATATTCACCATTATCGTTTCAGACCCACCTC
CCAACCCCGAGGGGACCCGACAGGCCCGAAGGAATAGAAGAAGAAGGTGGAGAGAGAGACAGAGACAGAT
CCATTCGATTAGTGAACGGATCTCGACGGTATCGCCGAATTCACAAATGGCAGTATTCATCCACAATTTT
AAAAGAAAAGGGGGGATTGGGGGGTACAGTGCAGGGGAAAGAATAGTAGACATAATAGCAACAGACATAC
AAACTAAAGAATTACAAAAACAAATTACAAAAATTCAAAATTTTCGGGTTTATTACAGGGACAGCAGAGA
TCCACTTTGGGGCGATAAGCTTGGGAGTTCCGCGTTACATAACTTACGGTAAATGGCCCGCCTGGCTGAC
CGCCCAACGACCCCCGCCCATTGACGTCAATAATGACGTATGTTCCCATAGTAACGCCAATAGGGACTTT
CCATTGACGTCAATGGGTGGAGTATTTACGGTAAACTGCCCACTTGGCAGTACATCAAGTGTATCATATG
CCAAGTACGCCCCCTATTGACGTCAATGACGGTAAATGGCCCGCCTGGCATTATGCCCAGTACATGACCT
TATGGGACTTTCCTACTTGGCAGTACATCTACGTATTAGTCATCGCTATTACCATGGTGATGCGGTTTTG
GCAGTACATCAATGGGCGTGGATAGCGGTTTGACTCACGGGGATTTCCAAGTCTCCACCCCATTGACGTC
AATGGGAGTTTGTTTTGGCACCAAAATCAACGGGACTTTCCAAAATGTCGTAACAACTCCGCCCCATTGA
CGCAAATGGGCGGTAGGCGTGTACGGTGGGAGGTCTATATAAGCAGAGCTCGTTTAGTGAACCGTCAGAT
CGCCTGGAGACGCCATCCACGCTGTTTTGACCTCCATAGAAGACACCGACTCTAGAGGTTTAGTGAACCG
TCAGATCCGCTAGAGATCCGCGGCCGCTAATACGACTCACTATAGGGAGAGCCGCCACCATGAAACGGAC
AGCCGACGGAAGCGAGTTCGAGTCACCAAAGAAGAAGCGGAAAGTCGACAAGAAGTACAGCATCGGCCTG
GACATCGGCACCAACTCTGTGGGCTGGGCCGTGATCACCGACGAGTACAAGGTGCCCAGCAAGAAATTCA
AGGTGCTGGGCAACACCGACCGGCACAGCATCAAGAAGAACCTGATCGGAGCCCTGCTGTTCGACAGCGG
CGAAACAGCCGAGGCCACCCGGCTGAAGAGAACCGCCAGAAGAAGATACACCAGACGGAAGAACCGGATC
TGCTATCTGCAAGAGATCTTCAGCAACGAGATGGCCAAGGTGGACGACAGCTTCTTCCACAGACTGGAAG
AGTCCTTCCTGGTGGAAGAGGATAAGAAGCACGAGCGGCACCCCATCTTCGGCAACATCGTGGACGAGGT
GGCCTACCACGAGAAGTACCCCACCATCTACCACCTGAGAAAGAAACTGGTGGACAGCACCGACAAGGCC
GACCTGCGGCTGATCTATCTGGCCCTGGCCCACATGATCAAGTTCCGGGGCCACTTCCTGATCGAGGGCG
ACCTGAACCCCGACAACAGCGACGTGGACAAGCTGTTCATCCAGCTGGTGCAGACCTACAACCAGCTGTT
CGAGGAAAACCCCATCAACGCCAGCGGCGTGGACGCCAAGGCCATCCTGTCTGCCAGACTGAGCAAGAGC
AGACGGCTGGAAAATCTGATCGCCCAGCTGCCCGGCGAGAAGAAGAATGGCCTGTTCGGAAACCTGATTG
CCCTGAGCCTGGGCCTGACCCCCAACTTCAAGAGCAACTTCGACCTGGCCGAGGATGCCAAACTGCAGCT
GAGCAAGGACACCTACGACGACGACCTGGACAACCTGCTGGCCCAGATCGGCGACCAGTACGCCGACCTG
TTTCTGGCCGCCAAGAACCTGTCCGACGCCATCCTGCTGAGCGACATCCTGAGAGTGAACACCGAGATCA
CCAAGGCCCCCCTGAGCGCCTCTATGATCAAGAGATACGACGAGCACCACCAGGACCTGACCCTGCTGAA
AGCTCTCGTGCGGCAGCAGCTGCCTGAGAAGTACAAAGAGATTTTCTTCGACCAGAGCAAGAACGGCTAC
GCCGGCTACATTGACGGCGGAGCCAGCCAGGAAGAGTTCTACAAGTTCATCAAGCCCATCCTGGAAAAGA
TGGACGGCACCGAGGAACTGCTCGTGAAGCTGAACAGAGAGGACCTGCTGCGGAAGCAGCGGACCTTCGA
CAACGGCAGCATCCCCCACCAGATCCACCTGGGAGAGCTGCACGCCATTCTGCGGCGGCAGGAAGATTTT
TACCCATTCCTGAAGGACAACCGGGAAAAGATCGAGAAGATCCTGACCTTCCGCATCCCCTACTACGTGG
GCCCTCTGGCCAGGGGAAACAGCAGATTCGCCTGGATGACCAGAAAGAGCGAGGAAACCATCACCCCCTG
GAACTTCGAGGAAGTGGTGGACAAGGGCGCTTCCGCCCAGAGCTTCATCGAGCGGATGACCAACTTCGAT
AAGAACCTGCCCAACGAGAAGGTGCTGCCCAAGCACAGCCTGCTGTACGAGTACTTCACCGTGTATAACG
AGCTGACCAAAGTGAAATACGTGACCGAGGGAATGAGAAAGCCCGCCTTCCTGAGCGGCGAGCAGAAAAA
GGCCATCGTGGACCTGCTGTTCAAGACCAACCGGAAAGTGACCGTGAAGCAGCTGAAAGAGGACTACTTC
AAGAAAATCGAGTGCTTCGACTCCGTGGAAATCTCCGGCGTGGAAGATCGGTTCAACGCCTCCCTGGGCA
CATACCACGATCTGCTGAAAATTATCAAGGACAAGGACTTCCTGGACAATGAGGAAAACGAGGACATTCT
GGAAGATATCGTGCTGACCCTGACACTGTTTGAGGACAGAGAGATGATCGAGGAACGGCTGAAAACCTAT
GCCCACCTGTTCGACGACAAAGTGATGAAGCAGCTGAAGCGGCGGAGATACACCGGCTGGGGCAGGCTGA
GCCGGAAGCTGATCAACGGCATCCGGGACAAGCAGTCCGGCAAGACAATCCTGGATTTCCTGAAGTCCGA
CGGCTTCGCCAACAGAAACTTCATGCAGCTGATCCACGACGACAGCCTGACCTTTAAAGAGGACATCCAG
AAAGCCCAGGTGTCCGGCCAGGGCGATAGCCTGCACGAGCACATTGCCAATCTGGCCGGCAGCCCCGCCA
TTAAGAAGGGCATCCTGCAGACAGTGAAGGTGGTGGACGAGCTCGTGAAAGTGATGGGCCGGCACAAGCC
CGAGAACATCGTGATCGAAATGGCCAGAGAGAACCAGACCACCCAGAAGGGACAGAAGAACAGCCGCGAG
AGAATGAAGCGGATCGAAGAGGGCATCAAAGAGCTGGGCAGCCAGATCCTGAAAGAACACCCCGTGGAAA
ACACCCAGCTGCAGAACGAGAAGCTGTACCTGTACTACCTGCAGAATGGGCGGGATATGTACGTGGACCA
GGAACTGGACATCAACCGGCTGTCCGACTACGATGTGGACGCTATCGTGCCTCAGAGCTTTCTGAAGGAC
GACTCCATCGACAACAAGGTGCTGACCAGAAGCGACAAGAACCGGGGCAAGAGCGACAACGTGCCCTCCG
AAGAGGTCGTGAAGAAGATGAAGAACTACTGGCGGCAGCTGCTGAACGCCAAGCTGATTACCCAGAGAAA
GTTCGACAATCTGACCAAGGCCGAGAGAGGCGGCCTGAGCGAACTGGATAAGGCCGGCTTCATCAAGAGA
CAGCTGGTGGAAACCCGGCAGATCACAAAGCACGTGGCACAGATCCTGGACTCCCGGATGAACACTAAGT
ACGACGAGAATGACAAGCTGATCCGGGAAGTGAAAGTGATCACCCTGAAGTCCAAGCTGGTGTCCGATTT
CCGGAAGGATTTCCAGTTTTACAAAGTGCGCGAGATCAACAACTACCACCACGCCCACGACGCCTACCTG
AACGCCGTCGTGGGAACCGCCCTGATCAAAAAGTACCCTAAGCTGGAAAGCGAGTTCGTGTACGGCGACT
ACAAGGTGTACGACGTGCGGAAGATGATCGCCAAGAGCGAGCAGGAAATCGGCAAGGCTACCGCCAAGTA
CTTCTTCTACAGCAACATCATGAACTTTTTCAAGACCGAGATTACCCTGGCCAACGGCGAGATCCGGAAG
CGGCCTCTGATCGAGACAAACGGCGAAACCGGGGAGATCGTGTGGGATAAGGGCCGGGATTTTGCCACCG
TGCGGAAAGTGCTGAGCATGCCCCAAGTGAATATCGTGAAAAAGACCGAGGTGCAGACAGGCGGCTTCAG
CAAAGAGTCTATCCTGCCCAAGAGGAACAGCGATAAGCTGATCGCCAGAAAGAAGGACTGGGACCCTAAG
AAGTACGGCGGCTTCGACAGCCCCACCGTGGCCTATTCTGTGCTGGTGGTGGCCAAAGTGGAAAAGGGCA
AGTCCAAGAAACTGAAGAGTGTGAAAGAGCTGCTGGGGATCACCATCATGGAAAGAAGCAGCTTCGAGAA
GAATCCCATCGACTTTCTGGAAGCCAAGGGCTACAAAGAAGTGAAAAAGGACCTGATCATCAAGCTGCCT
AAGTACTCCCTGTTCGAGCTGGAAAACGGCCGGAAGAGAATGCTGGCCTCTGCCGGCGAACTGCAGAAGG
GAAACGAACTGGCCCTGCCCTCCAAATATGTGAACTTCCTGTACCTGGCCAGCCACTATGAGAAGCTGAA
GGGCTCCCCCGAGGATAATGAGCAGAAACAGCTGTTTGTGGAACAGCACAAGCACTACCTGGACGAGATC
ATCGAGCAGATCAGCGAGTTCTCCAAGAGAGTGATCCTGGCCGACGCTAATCTGGACAAAGTGCTGTCCG
CCTACAACAAGCACCGGGATAAGCCCATCAGAGAGCAGGCCGAGAATATCATCCACCTGTTTACCCTGAC
CAATCTGGGAGCCCCTGCCGCCTTCAAGTACTTTGACACCACCATCGACCGGAAGAGGTACACCAGCACC
AAAGAGGTGCTGGACGCCACCCTGATCCACCAGAGCATCACCGGCCTGTACGAGACACGGATCGACCTGT
CTCAGCTGGGAGGTGACTCTGGAGGATCTAGCGGAGGATCCTCTGGCAGCGAGACACCAGGAACAAGCGA
GTCAGCAACACCAGAGAGCAGTGGCGGCAGCAGCGGCGGCAGCAGCACCCTAAATATAGAAGATGAGTAT
CGGCTACATGAGACCTCAAAAGAGCCAGATGTTTCTCTAGGGTCCACATGGCTGTCTGATTTTCCTCAGG
CCTGGGCGGAAACCGGGGGCATGGGACTGGCAGTTCGCCAAGCTCCTCTGATCATACCTCTGAAAGCAAC
CTCTACCCCCGTGTCCATAAAACAATACCCCATGTCACAAGAAGCCAGACTGGGGATCAAGCCCCACATA
CAGAGACTGTTGGACCAGGGAATACTGGTACCCTGCCAGTCCCCCTGGAACACGCCCCTGCTACCCGTTA
AGAAACCAGGGACTAATGATTATAGGCCTGTCCAGGATCTGAGAGAAGTCAACAAGCGGGTGGAAGACAT
CCACCCCACCGTGCCCAACCCTTACAACCTCTTGAGCGGGCTCCCACCGTCCCACCAGTGGTACACTGTG
CTTGATTTAAAGGATGCCTTTTTCTGCCTGAGACTCCACCCCACCAGTCAGCCTCTCTTCGCCTTTGAGT
GGAGAGATCCAGAGATGGGAATCTCAGGACAATTGACCTGGACCAGACTCCCACAGGGTTTCAAAAACAG
TCCCACCCTGTTTAATGAGGCACTGCACAGAGACCTAGCAGACTTCCGGATCCAGCACCCAGACTTGATC
CTGCTACAGTACGTGGATGACTTACTGCTGGCCGCCACTTCTGAGCTAGACTGCCAACAAGGTACTCGGG
CCCTGTTACAAACCCTAGGGAACCTCGGGTATCGGGCCTCGGCCAAGAAAGCCCAAATTTGCCAGAAACA
GGTCAAGTATCTGGGGTATCTTCTAAAAGAGGGTCAGAGATGGCTGACTGAGGCCAGAAAAGAGACTGTG
ATGGGGCAGCCTACTCCGAAGACCCCTCGACAACTAAGGGAGTTCCTAGGGAAGGCAGGCTTCTGTCGCC
TCTTCATCCCTGGGTTTGCAGAAATGGCAGCCCCCCTGTACCCTCTCACCAAACCGGGGACTCTGTTTAA
TTGGGGCCCAGACCAACAAAAGGCCTATCAAGAAATCAAGCAAGCTCTTCTAACTGCCCCAGCCCTGGGG
TTGCCAGATTTGACTAAGCCCTTTGAACTCTTTGTCGACGAGAAGCAGGGCTACGCCAAAGGTGTCCTAA
CGCAAAAACTGGGACCTTGGCGTCGGCCGGTGGCCTACCTGTCCAAAAAGCTAGACCCAGTAGCAGCTGG
GTGGCCCCCTTGCCTACGGATGGTAGCAGCCATTGCCGTACTGACAAAGGATGCAGGCAAGCTAACCATG
GGACAGCCACTAGTCATTCTGGCCCCCCATGCAGTAGAGGCACTAGTCAAACAACCCCCCGACCGCTGGC
TTTCCAACGCCCGGATGACTCACTATCAGGCCTTGCTTTTGGACACGGACCGGGTCCAGTTCGGACCGGT
GGTAGCCCTGAACCCGGCTACGCTGCTCCCACTGCCTGAGGAAGGGCTGCAACACAACTGCCTTGATATC
CTGGCCGAAGCCCACGGAACCCGACCCGACCTAACGGACCAGCCGCTCCCAGACGCCGACCACACCTGGT
ACACGGATGGAAGCAGTCTCTTACAAGAGGGACAGCGTAAGGCGGGAGCTGCGGTGACCACCGAGACCGA
GGTAATCTGGGCTAAAGCCCTGCCAGCCGGGACATCCGCTCAGCGGGCTGAACTGATAGCACTCACCCAG
GCCCTAAAGATGGCAGAAGGTAAGAAGCTAAATGTTTATACTGATAGCCGTTATGCTTTTGCTACTGCCC
ATATCCATGGAGAAATATACAGAAGGCGTGGGTGGCTCACATCAGAAGGCAAAGAGATCAAAAATAAAGA
CGAGATCTTGGCCCTACTAAAAGCCCTCTTTCTGCCCAAAAGACTTAGCATAATCCATTGTCCAGGACAT
CAAAAGGGACACAGCGCCGAGGCTAGAGGCAACCGGATGGCTGACCAAGCGGCCCGAAAGGCAGCCATCA
CAGAGACTCCAGACACCTCTACCCTCCTCATAGAAAATTCATCACCCTCTGGCGGCTCAAAAAGAACCGC
CGACGGCAGCGAATTCGAGCCCAAGAAGAAGAGGAAAGTCTAATGTACAAGTAAACTAGTGCTCTAGCCC
AATTCCGCCCCCTCCCCCCCCCTAACGTTACTGGCCGAAGCCGCTTGGAATAAGGCCGGTGTGCGTTTGT
CTATATGTTATTTTCCACCATATTGCCGTCTTTTGGCAATGTGAGGGCCCGGAAACCTGGCCCTGTCTTC
TTGACGAGCATTCCTAGGGGTCTTTCCCCTCTCGCCAAAGGAATGCAAGGTCTGTTGAATGTCGTGAAGG
AAGCAGTTCCTCTGGAAGCTTCTTGAAGACAAACAACGTCTGTAGCGACCCTTTGCAGGCAGCGGAACCC
CCCACCTGGCGACAGGTGCCTCTGCGGCCAAAAGCCACGTGTATAAGATACACCTGCAAAGGCGGCACAA
CCCCAGTGCCACGTTGTGAGTTGGATAGTTGTGGAAAGAGTCAAATGGCTCTCCTCAAGCGTATTCAACA
AGGGGCTGAAGGATGCCCAGAAGGTACCCCATTGTATGGGATCTGATCTGGGGCCTCGGTGCACATGCTT
TACATGTGTTTAGTCGAGGTTAAAAAACGTCTAGGCCCCCCGAACCACGGGGACGTGGTTTTCCTTTGAA
AAACACGATGATAATTTCGAAATGGCCAAGTTGACCAGTGCCGTTCCGGTGCTCACCGCGCGCGACGTCG
CCGGAGCGGTCGAGTTCTGGACCGACCGGCTCGGGTTCTCCCGGGACTTCGTGGAGGACGACTTCGCCGG
TGTGGTCCGGGACGACGTGACCCTGTTCATCAGCGCGGTCCAGGACCAGGTGGTGCCGGACAACACCCTG
GCCTGGGTGTGGGTGCGCGGCCTGGACGAGCTGTACGCCGAGTGGTCGGAGGTCGTGTCCACGAACTTCC
GGGACGCCTCCGGGCCGGCCATGACCGAGATCGGCGAGCAGCCGTGGGGGCGGGAGTTCGCCCTGCGCGA
CCCGGCCGGCAACTGCGTGCACTTCGTGGCCGACGAGCAGGACTGAACGCGTTGAATTCCCGATAATCAA
CCTCTGGATTACAAAATTTGTGAAAGATTGACTGGTATTCTTAACTATGTTGCTCCTTTTACGCTATGTG
GATACGCTGCTTTAATGCCTTTGTATCATGCTATTGCTTCCCGTATGGCTTTCATTTTCTCCTCCTTGTA
TAAATCCTGGTTGCTGTCTCTTTATGAGGAGTTGTGGCCCGTTGTCAGGCAACGTGGCGTGGTGTGCACT
GTGTTTGCTGACGCAACCCCCACTGGTTGGGGCATTGCCACCACCTGTCAGCTCCTTTCCGGGACTTTCG
CTTTCCCCCTCCCTATTGCCACGGCGGAACTCATCGCCGCCTGCCTTGCCCGCTGCTGGACAGGGGCTCG
GCTGTTGGGCACTGACAATTCCGTGGTGTTGTCGGGGAAGCTGACGTCCTTTCCATGGCTGCTCGCCTGT
GTTGCCACCTGGATTCTGCGCGGGACGTCCTTCTGCTACGTCCCTTCGGCCCTCAATCCAGCGGACCTTC
CTTCCCGCGGCCTGCTGCCGGCTCTGCGGCCTCTTCCGCGTCTTCGCCTTCGCCCTCAGACGAGTCGGAT
CTCCCTTTGGGCCGCCTCCCCGCATCGGGAATTCTGTCGACTGGTACCTTTAAGACCAATGACTTACAAG
GCAGCTGTAGATCTTAGCCACTTTTTAAAAGAAAAGGGGGGACTGGAAGGGCTAATTCACTCCCAACGAA
GACAAAATCGTCGAGAGATGCTGCATATAAGCAGCTGCTTTTTGCTTGTACTGGGTCTCTCTGGTTAGAC
CAGATCTGAGCCTGGGAGCTCTCTGGCTAACTAGGGAACCCACTGCTTAAGCCTCAATAAAGCTTGCCTT
GAGTGCTTCAAGTAGTGTGTGCCCGTCTGTTGTGTGACTCTGGTAACTAGAGATCCCTCAGACCCTTTTA
GTCAGTGTGGAAAATCTCTAGCAGTAGTAGTTCATGTCATCTTATTATTCAGTATTTATAACTTGCAAAG
AAATGAATATCAGAGAGTGAGAGGCCTTGACATTATAATAGATTTAGCAGGAATTGAACTAGGAGTGGAG
CACACAGGCAAAGCTGCAGAAGTACTTGGAAGAAGCCACCAGAGATACTCACGATTCTGCACATACCTGG
CTAATCCCAGATCCTAAGGATTACATTAAGTTTACTAACATTTATATAATGATTTATAGTTTAAAGTATA
AACTTATCTAATTTACTATTCTGACAGATATTAATTAATCCTCAAATATCATAAGAGATGATTACTATTA
TCCCCATTTA
Features (pLannotate 1.2.2; 36 found; start..end, strand, type, name):
    625..723     -  CDS            TBC1D5 (fragment): TBCD5_HUMAN - Also known as KIAA0210. Experimental evidence at protein level: Swiss-Prot protein existence level 1. May act as a GTPase-activating protein (GAP) for Rab family protein(s). May act as a GAP for RAB7A. Can displace RAB7A and retromer CSC subcomplex from the endosomal membrane to the cytosol; at least retromer displacement seems to require its catalytic activity (PubMed:19531583, PubMed:20923837). Required for retrograde transport of cargo proteins from endosomes to the trans-Golgi network (TGN); the function seems to require its catalytic activity. Involved in regulation of autop
   1129..1408    +  CDS            TcR (fragment): tetracycline efflux protein; tet; confers resistance to tetracycline
   1409..1457    -  misc_feature   bom (fragment): basis of mobility region from pBR322
   1559..1594    -  CDS            rop (fragment): Rop protein, which maintains plasmids at low copy number; rop
   1689..1793    +  promoter       AmpR promoter: bla
   1794..2654    +  CDS            AmpR: β-lactamase; bla; confers resistance to ampicillin, carbenicillin, and related antibiotics
   2825..3413    +  rep_origin     ori: high-copy-number ColE1/pMB1/pBR322/pUC origin of replication
   3596..3652    +  CDS            lacI (fragment): lac repressor; lacI; The lac repressor binds to the lac operator to inhibit transcription in E. coli. This inhibition can be relieved by adding lactose or isopropyl-β-D-thiogalactopyranoside (IPTG).
   3659..3988    +  promoter       SV40 promoter: SV40 enhancer and early promoter
   4188..4307    +  CDS            gpt (fragment): XGPT_ECOLI - Also known as gpp, gxu. Experimental evidence at protein level: Swiss-Prot protein existence level 1. Purine salvage pathway enzyme that catalyzes the transfer of the ribosyl-5-phosphate group from 5-phospho-alpha-D-ribose 1- diphosphate (PRPP) to the N9 position of the 6-oxopurines guanine and xanthine to form the corresponding ribonucleotides GMP (guanosine 5'- monophosphate) and XMP (xanthosine 5'-monophosphate), with the release of PPi. To a lesser extent, also acts on hypoxanthine (PubMed:9100006, PubMed:3886014). Does not ribophosphorylate adenine (PubMed:3886014). From Esch
   4307..4642    +  CDS            gpt (fragment): XGPT_ECOLI - Also known as gpp, gxu. Experimental evidence at protein level: Swiss-Prot protein existence level 1. Purine salvage pathway enzyme that catalyzes the transfer of the ribosyl-5-phosphate group from 5-phospho-alpha-D-ribose 1- diphosphate (PRPP) to the N9 position of the 6-oxopurines guanine and xanthine to form the corresponding ribonucleotides GMP (guanosine 5'- monophosphate) and XMP (xanthosine 5'-monophosphate), with the release of PPi. To a lesser extent, also acts on hypoxanthine (PubMed:9100006, PubMed:3886014). Does not ribophosphorylate adenine (PubMed:3886014). From Esch
   4737..5042    +  CDS            frsA (fragment): FRSA_ECOLI - Also known as yafA. Experimental evidence at protein level: Swiss-Prot protein existence level 1. Catalyzes the hydrolysis of esters (PubMed:15808744). Displays esterase activity toward pNP-butyrate (PubMed:15808744). May stimulate mixed-acid fermentation by acting as a fermentation/respiration switch that down-regulates respiration and up- regulates fermentation rates (PubMed:15169777). From Escherichia coli (strain K12).
   5046..5120    +  CDS            small t antigen (fragment): SV40 (simian virus 40) small t antigen
   5122..5187    +  intron         small t intron: SV40 (simian virus 40) small t antigen intron
   5317..5337    +  CDS            SV40 NLS: nuclear localization signal of SV40 (simian virus 40) large T antigen
   5656..5739    +  CDS            large T antigen (fragment): large T antigen from SV40 (simian virus 40)
   5762..5896    +  polyA_signal   SV40 poly(A) signal: SV40 polyadenylation signal
   6063..6392    +  CDS            nef (fragment): NEF_HV1BR - Experimental evidence at protein level: Swiss-Prot protein existence level 1. Extracellular Nef protein targets CD4(+) T-lymphocytes for apoptosis by interacting with CXCR4 surface receptors (PubMed:14990729). From Human immunodeficiency virus type 1 group M subtype B (isolate BRU/LAI) (HIV-1).
   6440..6697    +  LTR            5' LTR (truncated): truncated 5' long terminal repeat (LTR) from HIV-1
   6744..6869    +  misc_feature   HIV-1 Ψ: packaging signal of human immunodeficiency virus type 1
   6853..7216    +  CDS            HIV-1 gag (fragment): gag protein from human immunodeficiency virus 1; gag
   7362..7595    +  misc_feature   RRE: The Rev response element (RRE) of HIV-1 allows for Rev-dependent mRNA export from the nucleus to the cytoplasm.
   7972..8072    +  CDS            Rev (fragment): human immunodeficiency virus 1 (HIV-1) Rev protein; rev; enhances nuclear export of unspliced and incompletely spliced viral mRNAs
   8117..8234    +  misc_feature   cPPT/CTS: central polypurine tract and central termination sequence of HIV-1
   8293..8596    +  enhancer       CMV enhancer: human cytomegalovirus immediate early enhancer
   8597..8800    +  promoter       CMV promoter: human cytomegalovirus (CMV) immediate early promoter
   8878..8897    +  promoter       tight TRE promoter (fragment): Tet-responsive promoter PTight, consisting of seven tet operator sequences followed by the minimal CMV promoter
   8918..8936    +  promoter       T7 promoter: promoter for bacteriophage T7 RNA polymerase
   9007..10608   +  CDS            Cas9(N): N-terminal portion of Streptococcus pyogenes Cas9 (Zetsche et al., 2015)
  10609..13103   +  CDS            Cas9(C) (fragment): C-terminal portion of Streptococcus pyogenes Cas9 (Zetsche et al., 2015)
  13207..15238   +  CDS            gag-pol (fragment): Moloney murine leukemia virus Gag-Pol polyprotein; gag-pol; contains a read-through stop codon
  15344..15904   +  misc_feature   IRES: internal ribosome entry site (IRES) of the encephalomyocarditis virus (EMCV)
  15912..16286   +  CDS            BleoR: antibiotic-binding protein; Sh ble from Streptoalloteichus hindustanus; confers resistance to bleomycin, phleomycin, and Zeocin™
  16305..16893   +  misc_feature   WPRE: woodchuck hepatitis virus posttranscriptional regulatory element
  16914..17018   +  CDS            nef (fragment): NEF_HV1LA - Experimental evidence at protein level: Swiss-Prot protein existence level 1. Extracellular Nef protein targets CD4(+) T-lymphocytes for apoptosis by interacting with CXCR4 surface receptors. From Human immunodeficiency virus type 1 group M subtype B (isolate Lai) (HIV-1).
  17063..17243   +  LTR            5' LTR (truncated): truncated 5' long terminal repeat (LTR) from HIV-1
