[The description below was written by a language model from this plasmid's Addgene catalogue record and pLannotate feature annotations shown in this document.]
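Description:
Lenti-CMV-PE2-IRES-ZeoR is an HIV-1-based lentiviral transfer plasmid of about 17.6 kb, built on the lenti-HS-YFP-IRES-ZeoR backbone, that delivers a prime editor 2 (PE2) expression cassette into mammalian cells. In bacteria it is maintained through a high-copy ColE1/pUC-type origin and selected with ampicillin via the β-lactamase gene. The plasmid backbone also carries remnants of older vector lineages, annotated as fragments of TcR, bom, rop and lacI, together with an SV40 promoter followed by E. coli gpt sequence, SV40 small t intron and SV40 poly(A) signal; these lie outside the viral genome and the record assigns them no function.

The proviral portion runs between two annotated truncated HIV-1 LTRs and includes the Ψ packaging signal with adjoining gag sequence, the RRE for Rev-dependent nuclear export of the genomic RNA, and the cPPT/CTS, which aids nuclear import of the reverse-transcribed genome. Inside this frame, the CMV enhancer and immediate early promoter drive a single bicistronic transcript. The first open reading frame is PE2, which the annotation software detects as Streptococcus pyogenes Cas9 segments followed by a Moloney murine leukemia virus gag-pol fragment, consistent with the Cas9 nickase–reverse transcriptase fusion that defines this synthetic enzyme. An EMCV IRES then allows translation of the Sh ble gene, coupling Zeocin resistance to editor expression, and a WPRE downstream enhances transcript stability and expression.

The plasmid is intended for producing lentiviral particles that give stable, Zeocin-selectable PE2 expression. It encodes no pegRNA, which must be supplied separately. The associated work applied prime editing to correct cystic fibrosis-causing CFTR mutations in human organoids and airway epithelial cells.
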