Addgene plasmid #207352: Lenti-CMV-PE2-IRES-ZeoR
Purpose: Lentiviral transfer plasmid containing CMV-driven expression cassette encoding PE2 enzyme for prime editing.
Depositing lab: Marianne Carlon. Depositing organization: Katholieke Universiteit Leuven. Publication: Prime editing functionally corrects cystic fibrosis-causing CFTR mutations in human organoids and airway epithelial cells. Bulcaen M, Kortleven P, Liu RB, Maule G, Dreano E, Kelly M, Ensinck MM, Thierie S, Smits M, Ciciani M, Hatton A, Chevalier B, Ramalho AS, Casadevall I Solvas X, Debyser Z, Vermeulen F, Gijsbers R, Sermet-Gaudelus I, Cereseto A, Carlon MS. Cell Rep Med. 2024 May 21;5(5):101544. doi: 10.1016/j.xcrm.2024.101544. Epub 2024 May 1. PubMed 38697102.
Backbone
  Vector backbone: lenti-HS-YFP-IRES-ZeoR
  Backbone manufacturer: Carlon lab (M. Bulcaen)
  Vector type: Lentiviral
  Selectable markers: Zeocin
Growth in bacteria
  Bacterial resistance: Ampicillin, 100 μg/mL
  Growth temperature: 37°C
  Growth strain: NEB Stable
  Copy number: High Copy
Gene/Insert
  Gene/Insert name: Prime editor 2 (PE2) enzyme
  Species: Synthetic
  Cloning method: Restriction Enzyme; 5′ cloning site unknown (unknown if destroyed)
Resource information
  A portion of this plasmid was derived from a plasmid made by: insert sequence was obtained from plasmids deposited to Addgene by Dr. David Liu
Terms and licenses: Academic/Nonprofit Terms; Industry Terms: Not Available to Industry
How to cite: Lenti-CMV-PE2-IRES-ZeoR was a gift from Marianne Carlon (Addgene plasmid # 207352 ; http://n2t.net/addgene:207352 ; RRID:Addgene_207352)
